Addgene plasmid #69551: mSTIM1_1-310-CFP
Purpose: Expresses a STIM1_1-310 fragment mammalian cells
Depositing lab: Yubin Zhou. Depositing organization: Texas A&M Health Science Center. Publication: Inside-out Ca(2+) signalling prompted by STIM1 conformational switch. Ma G, Wei M, He L, Liu C, Wu B, Zhang SL, Jing J, Liang X, Senes A, Tan P, Li S, Sun A, Bi Y, Zhong L, Si H, Shen Y, Li M, Lee MS, Zhou W, Wang J, Wang Y, Zhou Y. Nat Commun. 2015 Jul 17;6:7826. doi: 10.1038/ncomms8826. PubMed 26184105.
Backbone
  Vector backbone: pECFP-N1
  Backbone size w/o insert (bp): 4733
  Total vector size (bp): 5700
  Vector type: Mammalian Expression
  Selectable markers: Neomycin (select with G418)
Growth in bacteria
  Bacterial resistance: Kanamycin, 50 μg/mL
  Growth temperature: 37°C
  Growth strain: DH5alpha
  Copy number: High Copy
Gene/Insert
  Gene/Insert name: mSTIM1_1-310
  Species: M. musculus (mouse)
  Insert size (bp): 930
  Promoter: CMV
  Tag / fusion protein: Cyan Fluorescent Protein (CFP) (C terminal on backbone)
  Cloning method: Restriction Enzyme; 5′ cloning site XhoI (not destroyed); 3′ cloning site BamHI (not destroyed)
  Sequencing primers: 5′ ccg ctcgag ATG GAT GTG TGC GCC CGT CTT G; 3′ ccgGGATCCcccgaacctccCTCATTCTCAGTACCCTCCCT
Terms and licenses: Academic/Nonprofit Terms; Industry Terms: Not Available to Industry
How to cite: mSTIM1_1-310-CFP was a gift from Yubin Zhou (Addgene plasmid # 69551 ; http://n2t.net/addgene:69551 ; RRID:Addgene_69551)
