[The description below was written by a language model from this plasmid's Addgene catalogue record.]
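Description:
mSTIM1_1-310-CFP is a mammalian expression plasmid of about 5.7 kb built on the pECFP-N1 backbone. It is a high-copy plasmid selected in bacteria with kanamycin, and the same backbone provides neomycin resistance, so transfected mammalian cells can be selected with G418. No feature table accompanies the record, so elements such as the replication origins and polyadenylation signals are not itemised, and the description here rests on the catalogue fields alone.

The insert is a 930 bp fragment of mouse STIM1 encoding residues 1–310, cloned between XhoI and BamHI sites that both remain intact. It is transcribed from the CMV promoter, a strong constitutive promoter in most mammalian cell types. Because the fragment sits upstream of the backbone's fluorescent protein coding sequence, it is expressed with cyan fluorescent protein fused to its C terminus. STIM1 is generally known as the endoplasmic reticulum calcium sensor that activates store-operated calcium entry. An N-terminal truncation of this length would be expected to retain the luminal and transmembrane portions plus the start of the cytosolic region, though the record does not describe the domain boundaries.

The stated purpose is simply to express the STIM1 1–310 fragment in mammalian cells. The associated work concerns calcium signalling driven by a conformational switch in STIM1. The CFP tag allows the fragment's expression and localisation to be followed by fluorescence microscopy and is also suited to serving as a donor in FRET pairings, although the record does not specify the assay in which it was used.
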