>Addgene plasmid #69551 | mSTIM1_1-310-CFP | addgene partial sequence | sequence record 128180 | CMV-F 5'-CGCAAATGGGCGGTAGGCGTG-3'
CCGTCAGATCCGCTAGCGCTACCGGACTCAGATCTCGAGATGGATGTGTGCGCCCGTCTTGCCCTGTGGC
TTCTTTGGGGGCTCCTTCTGCATCAGGGCCAGAGTCTCAGCCATAGTCACAGTGAAAAGAATACAGGAGC
TAGCTCCGGGGCGACTTCTGAAGAGTCTACCGAAGCAGAGTTTTGCCGAATTGACAAGCCCCTGTGCCAC
AGTGAGGATGAGAAGCTCAGCTTTGAGGCCGTCCGAAACATCCATAAGCTGATGGATGACGATGCCAATG
GTGATGTGGATGTGGAAGAAAGTGATGAGTTCCTAAGGGAAGACCTCAATTACCATGACCCAACAGTGAA
ACATAGCACCTTCCATGGTGAGGATAAGCTTATCAGCGTGGAGGACCTGTGGAAGGCGTGGAAGTCATCA
GAAGTGTACAACTGGACTGTGGATGAGGTGATACAGTGGCTCATTACGTATGTGGAGCTGCCACAGTATG
AGGAAACCTTCCGGAAGTTGCAGCTTACTGGCCACGCCATGCCAAGGCTAGCAGTAACCAACACCACCAT
GACAGGGACTGTACTGAAGATGACAGATCGGAGCCACAGGCAGAAGCTGCAGCTGAAGGCCCTGGACACA
GTGCTGTTTGGGCCTCCTCTCTTGACTCGGCATAATCACCTGAAGGACTTCATGCTGGTGGTGTCTATCG
TTATTGGTGTGGGTGGCTGCTGGTTTGCCTATATCCAGAACCGTTACTCTAAGGAGCACATGAAGAAAAT
GATGAAGGATCTGGAAGGGTTACACCGGGCTGAGCAGAGTCTGCATGACCTTCAGGAA
