>Addgene plasmid #69551 | mSTIM1_1-310-CFP | addgene partial sequence | sequence record 128196 | EGFP-N 5'-CGTCGCCGTCCAGCTCGACCAG-3'
ACCATGGTGGCGACCGGTGGATCCCCCGAACCTCCCTCATTCTCAGTACCCTCCCTCAGCTCCTTCAGCC
GCTGAGCTTCCTGCTTGGCAAGGTTGATCTCATCTCGCAGCTTCTTCTCCAGGTGGACCTTCTCTACTTC
CACAGTTCGGTGCTCCTCCTGGGCCTTGTGCAGCCTTTCCTGAAGGTCATGCAGACTCTGCTCAGCCCGG
TGTAACCCTTCCAGATCCTTCATCATTTTCTTCATGTGCTCCTTAGAGTAACGGTTCTGGATATAGGCAA
ACCAGCAGCCACCCACACCAATAACGATAGACACCACCAGCATGAAGTCCTTCAGGTGATTATGCCGAGT
CAAGAGAGGAGGCCCAAACAGCACTGTGTCCAGGGCCTTCAGCTGCAGCTTCTGCCTGTGGCTCCGATCT
GTCATCTTCAGTACAGTCCCTGTCATGGTGGTGTTGGTTACTGCTAGCCTTGGCATGGCGTGGCCAGTAA
GCTGCAACTTCCGGAAGGTTTCCTCATACTGTGGCAGCTCCACATACGTAATGAGCCACTGTATCACCTC
ATCCACAGTCCAGTTGTACACTTCTGATGACTTCCACGCCTTCCACAGGTCCTCCACGCTGATAAGCTTA
TCCTCACCATGGAAGGTGCTATGTTTCACTGTTGGGTCATGGTAATTGAGGTCTTCCCTTAGGAACTCAT
CACTTTCTTCCACATCCACATCACCATTGGCATCGTCATCCATCAGCTTATGGATGTT
