>Addgene plasmid #69551 | mSTIM1_1-310-CFP | depositor partial sequence | sequence record 128197 | mSTIM1_1-310-CFP
ATGGATGTGTGCGCCCGTCTTGCCCTGTGGCTTCTTTGGGGGCTCCTTCTGCATCAGGGCCAGAGTCTCA
GCCATAGTCACAGTGAAAAGAATACAGGAGCTAGCTCCGGGGCGACTTCTGAAGAGTCTACCGAAGCAGA
GTTTTGCCGAATTGACAAGCCCCTGTGCCACAGTGAGGATGAGAAGCTCAGCTTTGAGGCCGTCCGAAAC
ATCCATAAGCTGATGGATGACGATGCCAATGGTGATGTGGATGTGGAAGAAAGTGATGAGTTCCTAAGGG
AAGACCTCAATTACCATGACCCAACAGTGAAACATAGCACCTTCCATGGTGAGGATAAGCTTATCAGCGT
GGAGGACCTGTGGAAGGCGTGGAAGTCATCAGAAGTGTACAACTGGACTGTGGATGAGGTGATACAGTGG
CTCATTACGTATGTGGAGCTGCCACAGTATGAGGAAACCTTCCGGAAGTTGCAGCTTACTGGCCACGCCA
TGCCAAGGCTAGCAGTAACCAACACCACCATGACAGGGACTGTACTGAAGATGACAGATCGGAGCCACAG
GCAGAAGCTGCAGCTGAAGGCCCTGGACACAGTGCTGTTTGGGCCTCCTCTCTTGACTCGGCATAATCAC
CTGAAGGACTTCATGCTGGTGGTGTCTATCGTTATTGGTGTGGGTGGCTGCTGGTTTGCCTATATCCAGA
ACCGTTACTCTAAGGAGCACATGAAGAAAATGATGAAGGATCTGGAAGGGTTACACCGGGCTGAGCAGAG
TCTGCATGACCTTCAGGAAAGGCTGCACAAGGCCCAGGAGGAGCACCGAACTGTGGAAGTAGAGAAGGTC
CACCTGGAGAAGAAGCTGCGAGATGAGATCAACCTTGCCAAGCAGGAAGCTCAGCGGCTGAAGGAGCTGA
GGGAGGGTACTGAGAATGAGGGAGGTTCGGGGGATCCACCGGTCGCCACCATGGTGAGCAAGGGCGAGGA
GCTGTTCACCGGGGTGGTGCCCATCCTGGTCGAGCTGGACGGCGACGTAAACGGCCACAAGTTCAGCGTG
TCCGGCGAGGGCGAGGGCGATGCCACCTACGGCAAGCTGACCCTGAAGTTCATCTGCACCACCGGCAAGC
TGCCCGTGCCCTGGCCCACCCTCGTGACCACCCTGACCTGGGGCGTGCAGTGCTTCGCCCGCTACCCCGA
CCACATGAAGCAGCACGACTTCTTCAAGTCCGCCATGCCCGAAGGCTACGTCCAGGAGCGCACCATCTTC
TTCAAGGACGACGGCAACTACAAGACCCGCGCCGAGGTGAAGTTCGAGGGCGACACCCTGGTGAACCGCA
TCGAGCTGAAGGGCATCGACTTCAAGGAGGACGGCAACATCCTGGGGCACAAGCTGGAGTACAACGCCAT
CAGCGACAACGTCTATATCACCGCCGACAAGCAGAAGAACGGCATCAAGGCCAACTTCAAGATCCGCCAC
AACATCGAGGACGGCAGCGTGCAGCTCGCCGACCACTACCAGCAGAACACCCCCATCGGCGACGGCCCCG
TGCTGCTGCCCGACAACCACTACCTGAGCACCCAGTCCAAGCTGAGCAAAGACCCCAACGAGAAGCGCGA
TCACATGGTCCTGCTGGAGTTCGTGACCGCCGCCGGGATCACTCTCGGCATGGACGAGCTGTACAAGTAA
